>Addgene plasmid #31240 | pDM#834 | depositor full sequence | sequence record 38146 | pDM#834 sequence 7980 bps
AAGCTTTTCCTATCTCCGGCTTGCCTTCACATTCGCAAACAAAGCCTGAGAATTTGATGAGTATTTGTTC
CATTTGTTGCATCAACCAGCATGTTGTATAACTGTTCATTTTACGATTCCAATAAGTTTTTATGATGGAG
TACTGTTAATAGCGTTTTTACTTTAAAATTCTCAAACTGGTTAGCAGACCAATTTTGGGTCTGCTAAATA
GTTTTTATAAAAAAACCATTGACAGTACAGCCTCTAAAAAAGATTAAAATAATTTTTGAATTCAGAAAGT
TCTTGTTTCATATAAATAAGAGCCATCCCTCTACACGGGTCATCTAGTAGCTCTAGGTCGACACCTGTTC
GTAGCAGGTTTTATGAGCTCAACAAAGGTTGTAGGTGAGCCGTGCCAACGTCTCAGTTTCAAATTCCGAG
TTGAGTATTACGAAAACCTGGGTATAAAACGAGGGGATGCCGAGAAAAAAAGAGTAGTGGACACACACAC
ACATACGTCTCATCTTCTTATTTCTTTTCGTTTCTTCCCGTCCAGGAGCCACTTGTCGTCCCGTCGTCAT
TTTGAGTTCCAAATGATGAAAGATTCAATGAATCACGGAGACGCAGGGTCCCGTCGATGGCTCATTTTGC
GTGTTTTAGTGGCGGGACACAGGAAGAAGTCGAAGATTCACAACATGTCGCAACTGATTCATCACTAGTG
CCTTCTTGCTCCAAGAGCAATGTTTTTCTAATTAGTTTGTACTACTTGATAACTTCTTAAGATTTGTTCT
ACTACTTTTAAAAATTTGGTTTTGTAGCTAGAAATCCTGAAAAAAAAAACATTTTTGCTATGAACTTTTT
TTTGGATATACTTTTATAAACAGCATCTAGAATTAGTTAGAGTACCTGAAAAATCAAAAATACGAAATAG
TACTTGTATCCTATGTGCGAAGTTGCACGATTTTCATTGCAAAATTAGGGTCTCCGGTCTCGCGACGACC
GAAGAAAATATAAATAAATTGAAATGAAAACGAGTGTGCGCCTTTAAGAAGTACAGTAGTTTTTTTTGAA
AGTTTCCTTGAATTTTTTTTCCACTTCAAATTATTCGTTTCGCTTCGAGACCAAGTACCGTAATAGTACC
GTAAATTTCGAATTCCTATTTTTTAAAAAAATTCTTTAAACTGAATTTAATCAAAAATCAATATTCAAGT
TAAATTTTCACCTTTTTGGTGAGTTTCAATTTCTCGAATGATACAGTAATTTTGAAAAAATAATTTTTTC
TTATTTCAAATAATCTAAAAAATAAAACTTCATATTCTTTCAATGATGCCGAAATTTACAAAAGCCATGG
TAGTTTATTAGAATTTTTTAGAATTTCATGTCAAAAAATTGGAATAGTTTTCACCTATCATAATTTGGAA
TTTGTAATTTTGACCAAAAAAGTCCTACGAATTTTGTATTTAAATTCAAGAATCATAGAACTTCGAACCT
GCAGGAATGTCCAAAATTGTTAGACTTTAATTTTTTGTTGGGGAATTGTTGGTTTTTTTTTTTGAAAAAG
TGTTAGACCTATATTTGTATGAGTACAAATGCTTTAAACATAATTAGAAACAAAAACAATTTAAAAAAAT
CTTTAATTATTTGGTTGACTTCCAAAATTGTTGAGAACTTGCAATTTTTGGATATAGATGGAACCAATTT
CAATTTTTTTAAATAAAAAAGTATTGCTATGATATTTGACAATTCATCTTCTTCTCTGTATTTTCCGTAC
CCCAATGGTTTGCACTTCAATATAAGTTTTAAATTTAAAAAAGTTGATTTCCTTGTTTCCAAAACACTTC
TATGCCTTAAAATGTGATAAAAATATAATAAACGATTCAATATTAATTCAGAAAATGCCCCGGGATTGGG
GCACAAGTTTGTACAAAAAAGCTGAACGAGAAACGTAAAATGATATAAATATCAATATATTAAATTAGAT
TTTGCATAAAAAACAGACTACATAATACTGTAAAACACAACATATCCAGTCACTATGGCGGCCGCATTAG
GCACCCCAGGCTTTACACTTTATGCTTCCGGCTCGTATAATGTGTGGATTTTGAGTTAGGATCCGGCGAG
ATTTTCAGGAGCTAAGGAAGCTAAAATGGAGAAAAAAATCACTGGATATACCACCGTTGATATATCCCAA
TGGCATCGTAAAGAACATTTTGAGGCATTTCAGTCAGTTGCTCAATGTACCTATAACCAGACCGTTCAGC
TGGATATTACGGCCTTTTTAAAGACCGTAAAGAAAAATAAGCACAAGTTTTATCCGGCCTTTATTCACAT
TCTTGCCCGCCTGATGAATGCTCATCCGGAATTCCGTATGGCAATGAAAGACGGTGAGCTGGTGATATGG
GATAGTGTTCACCCTTGTTACACCGTTTTCCATGAGCAAACTGAAACGTTTTCATCGCTCTGGAGTGAAT
ACCACGACGATTTCCGGCAGTTTCTACACATATATTCGCAAGATGTGGCGTGTTACGGTGAAAACCTGGC
CTATTTCCCTAAAGGGTTTATTGAGAATATGTTTTTCGTCTCAGCCAATCCCTGGGTGAGTTTCACCAGT
TTTGATTTAAACGTGGCCAATATGGACAACTTCTTCGCCCCCGTTTTCACCATGGGCAAATATTATACGC
AAGGCGACAAGGTGCTGATGCCGCTGGCGATTCAGGTTCATCATGCCGTCTGTGATGGCTTCCATGTCGG
CAGAATGCTTAATGAATTACAACAGTACTGCGATGAGTGGCAGGGCGGGGCGTAAACGCGTGGATCCGGC
TTACTAAAAGCCAGATAACAGTATGCGTATTTGCGCGCTGATTTTTGCGGTATAAGAATATATACTGATA
TGTATACCCGAAGTATGTCAAAAAGAGGTGTGCTATGAAGCAGCGTATTACAGTGACAGTTGACAGCGAC
AGCTATCAGTTGCTCAAGGCATATATGATGTCAATATCTCCGGTCTGGTAAGCACAACCATGCAGAATGA
AGCCCGTCGTCTGCGTGCCGAACGCTGGAAAGCGGAAAATCAGGAAGGGATGGCTGAGGTCGCCCGGTTT
ATTGAAATGAACGGCTCTTTTGCTGACGAGAACAGGGACTGGTGAAATGCAGTTTAAGGTTTACACCTAT
AAAAGAGAGAGCCGTTATCGTCTGTTTGTGGATGTACAGAGTGATATTATTGACACGCCCGGGCGACGGA
TGGTGATCCCCCTGGCCAGTGCACGTCTGCTGTCAGATAAAGTCTCCCGTGAACTTTACCCGGTGGTGCA
TATCGGGGATGAAAGCTGGCGCATGATGACCACCGATATGGCCAGTGTGCCGGTCTCCGTTATCGGGGAA
GAAGTGGCTGATCTCAGCCACCGCGAAAATGACATCAAAAACGCCATTAACCTGATGTTCTGGGGAATAT
AAATGTCAGGCTCCCTTATACACAGCCAGTCTGCAGGTCGACCATAGTGACTGGATATGTTGTGTTTTAC
AGTATTATGTAGTCTGTTTTTTATGCAAAATCTAATTTAATATATTGATATTTATATCATTTTACGTTTC
TCGTTCAGCTTTCTTGTACAAAGTGGTGAGGGGGGTACCGGTAGAAAAAATGAGTAAAGGAGAAGAACTT
TTCACTGGAGTTGTCCCAATTCTTGTTGAATTAGATGGTGATGTTAATGGGCACAAATTTTCTGTCAGTG
GAGAGGGTGAAGGTGATGCAACATACGGAAAACTTACCCTTAAATTTATTTGCACTACTGGAAAACTACC
TGTTCCATGGGTAAGTTTAAACATATATATACTAACTAACCCTGATTATTTAAATTTTCAGCCAACACTT
GTCACTACTTTCTGTTATGGTGTTCAATGCTTCTCGAGATACCCAGATCATATGAAACGGCATGACTTTT
TCAAGAGTGCCATGCCCGAAGGTTATGTACAGGAAAGAACTATATTTTTCAAAGATGACGGGAACTACAA
GACACGTAAGTTTAAACAGTTCGGTACTAACTAACCATACATATTTAAATTTTCAGGTGCTGAAGTCAAG
TTTGAAGGTGATACCCTTGTTAATAGAATCGAGTTAAAAGGTATTGATTTTAAAGAAGATGGAAACATTC
TTGGACACAAATTGGAATACAACTATAACTCACACAATGTATACATCATGGCAGACAAACAAAAGAATGG
AATCAAAGTTGTAAGTTTAAACATGATTTTACTAACTAACTAATCTGATTTAAATTTTCAGAACTTCAAA
ATTAGACACAACATTGAAGATGGAAGCGTTCAACTAGCAGACCATTATCAACAAAATACTCCAATTGGCG
ATGGCCCTGTCCTTTTACCAGACAACCATTACCTGTCCACACAATCTGCCCTTTCGAAAGATCCCAACGA
AAAGAGAGACCACATGGTCCTTCTTGAGTTTGTAACAGCTGCTGGGATTACACATGGCATGGATGAACTA
TACAAATAGCATTCGTAGAATTCCAACTGAGCGCCGGTCGCTACCATTACCAACTTGTCTGGTGTCAAAA
ATAATAGGGGCCGCTGTCATCAGAGTAAGTTTAAACTGAGTTCTACTAACTAACGAGTAATATTTAAATT
TTCAGCATCTCGCGCCCGTGCCTCTGACTTCTAAGTCCAATTACTCTTCAACATCCCTACATGCTCTTTC
TCCCTGTGCTCCCACCCCCTATTTTTGTTATTATCAAAAAAACTTCTTCTTAATTTCTTTGTTTTTTAGC
TTCTTTTAAGTCACCTCTAACAATGAAATTGTGTAGATTCAAAAATAGAATTAATTCGTAATAAAAAGTC
GAAAAAAATTGTGCTCCCTCCCCCCATTAATAATAATTCTATCCCAAAATCTACACAATGTTCTGTGTAC
ACTTCTTATGTTTTTTTTACTTCTGATAAATTTTTTTTGAAACATCATAGAAAAAACCGCACACAAAATA
CCTTATCATATGTTACGTTTCAGTTTATGACCGCAATTTTTATTTCTTCGCACGTCTGGGCCTCTCATGA
CGTCAAATCATGCTCATCGTGAAAAAGTTTTGGAGTATTTTTGGAATTTTTCAATCAAGTGAAAGTTTAT
GAAATTAATTTTCCTGCTTTTGCTTTTTGGGGGTTTCCCCTATTGTTTGTCAAGAGTTTCGAGGACGGCG
TTTTTCTTGCTAAAATCACAAGTATTGATGAGCACGATGCAAGAAAGATCGGAAGAAGGTTTGGGTTTGA
GGCTCAGTGGAAGGTGAGTAGAAGTTGATAATTTGAAAGTGGAGTAGTGTCTATGGGGTTTTTGCCTTAA
ATGACAGAATACATTCCCAATATACCAAACATAACTGTTTCCTACTAGTCGGCCGTACGGGCCCTTTCGT
CTCGCGCGTTTCGGTGATGACGGTGAAAACCTCTGACACATGCAGCTCCCGGAGACGGTCACAGCTTGTC
TGTAAGCGGATGCCGGGAGCAGACAAGCCCGTCAGGGCGCGTCAGCGGGTGTTGGCGGGTGTCGGGGCTG
GCTTAACTATGCGGCATCAGAGCAGATTGTACTGAGAGTGCACCATATGCGGTGTGAAATACCGCACAGA
TGCGTAAGGAGAAAATACCGCATCAGGCGGCCTTAAGGGCCTCGTGATACGCCTATTTTTATAGGTTAAT
GTCATGATAATAATGGTTTCTTAGACGTCAGGTGGCACTTTTCGGGGAAATGTGCGCGGAACCCCTATTT
GTTTATTTTTCTAAATACATTCAAATATGTATCCGCTCATGAGACAATAACCCTGATAAATGCTTCAATA
ATATTGAAAAAGGAAGAGTATGAGTATTCAACATTTCCGTGTCGCCCTTATTCCCTTTTTTGCGGCATTT
TGCCTTCCTGTTTTTGCTCACCCAGAAACGCTGGTGAAAGTAAAAGATGCTGAAGATCAGTTGGGTGCAC
GAGTGGGTTACATCGAACTGGATCTCAACAGCGGTAAGATCCTTGAGAGTTTTCGCCCCGAAGAACGTTT
TCCAATGATGAGCACTTTTAAAGTTCTGCTATGTGGCGCGGTATTATCCCGTATTGACGCCGGGCAAGAG
CAACTCGGTCGCCGCATACACTATTCTCAGAATGACTTGGTTGAGTACTCACCAGTCACAGAAAAGCATC
TTACGGATGGCATGACAGTAAGAGAATTATGCAGTGCTGCCATAACCATGAGTGATAACACTGCGGCCAA
CTTACTTCTGACAACGATCGGAGGACCGAAGGAGCTAACCGCTTTTTTGCACAACATGGGGGATCATGTA
ACTCGCCTTGATCGTTGGGAACCGGAGCTGAATGAAGCCATACCAAACGACGAGCGTGACACCACGATGC
CTGTAGCAATGGCAACAACGTTGCGCAAACTATTAACTGGCGAACTACTTACTCTAGCTTCCCGGCAACA
ATTAATAGACTGGATGGAGGCGGATAAAGTTGCAGGACCACTTCTGCGCTCGGCCCTTCCGGCTGGCTGG
TTTATTGCTGATAAATCTGGAGCCGGTGAGCGTGGGTCTCGCGGTATCATTGCAGCACTGGGGCCAGATG
GTAAGCCCTCCCGTATCGTAGTTATCTACACGACGGGGAGTCAGGCAACTATGGATGAACGAAATAGACA
GATCGCTGAGATAGGTGCCTCACTGATTAAGCATTGGTAACTGTCAGACCAAGTTTACTCATATATACTT
TAGATTGATTTAAAACTTCATTTTTAATTTAAAAGGATCTAGGTGAAGATCCTTTTTGATAATCTCATGA
CCAAAATCCCTTAACGTGAGTTTTCGTTCCACTGAGCGTCAGACCCCGTAGAAAAGATCAAAGGATCTTC
TTGAGATCCTTTTTTTCTGCGCGTAATCTGCTGCTTGCAAACAAAAAAACCACCGCTACCAGCGGTGGTT
TGTTTGCCGGATCAAGAGCTACCAACTCTTTTTCCGAAGGTAACTGGCTTCAGCAGAGCGCAGATACCAA
ATACTGTCCTTCTAGTGTAGCCGTAGTTAGGCCACCACTTCAAGAACTCTGTAGCACCGCCTACATACCT
CGCTCTGCTAATCCTGTTACCAGTGGCTGCTGCCAGTGGCGATAAGTCGTGTCTTACCGGGTTGGACTCA
AGACGATAGTTACCGGATAAGGCGCAGCGGTCGGGCTGAACGGGGGGTTCGTGCACACAGCCCAGCTTGG
AGCGAACGACCTACACCGAACTGAGATACCTACAGCGTGAGCATTGAGAAAGCGCCACGCTTCCCGAAGG
GAGAAAGGCGGACAGGTATCCGGTAAGCGGCAGGGTCGGAACAGGAGAGCGCACGAGGGAGCTTCCAGGG
GGAAACGCCTGGTATCTTTATAGTCCTGTCGGGTTTCGCCACCTCTGACTTGAGCGTCGATTTTTGTGAT
GCTCGTCAGGGGGGCGGAGCCTATGGAAAAACGCCAGCAACGCGGCCTTTTTACGGTTCCTGGCCTTTTG
CTGGCCTTTTGCTCACATGTTCTTTCCTGCGTTATCCCCTGATTCTGTGGATAACCGTATTACCGCCTTT
GAGTGAGCTGATACCGCTCGCCGCAGCCGAACGACCGAGCGCAGCGAGTCAGTGAGCGAGGAAGCGGAAG
AGCGCCCAATACGCAAACCGCCTCTCCCCGCGCGTTGGCCGATTCATTAATGCAGCTGGCACGACAGGTT
TCCCGACTGGAAAGCGGGCAGTGAGCGCAACGCAATTAATGTGAGTTAGCTCACTCATTAGGCACCCCAG
GCTTTACACTTTATGCTTCCGGCTCGTATGTTGTGTGGAATTGTGAGCGGATAACAATTTCACACAGGAA
ACAGCTATGACCATGATTACGCCAAGCTGTAAGTTTAAACATGATCTTACTAACTAACTATTCTCATTTA
AATTTTCAGAGCTTAAAAATGGCTGAAATCACTCACAACGATGGATACGCTAACAACTTGGAAATGAAAT
Features (pLannotate 1.2.2; 18 found; start..end, strand, type, name):
   1893..2017    +  protein_bind   attR1: mutant version of attR; recombination site for the Gateway® LR reaction LR Clonase™
   2042..2072    +  promoter       lac UV5 promoter: E. coli lac promoter with an "up" mutation
   2097..2125    +  promoter       cat promoter (fragment): promoter of the E. coli cat gene encoding chloramphenicol acetyltransferase
   2126..2785    +  CDS            CmR: chloramphenicol acetyltransferase; cat; confers resistance to chloramphenicol
   2964..3122    +  CDS            ccdA (fragment): CCDA_ECO57 - Also known as H, letA. Experimental evidence at protein level: Swiss-Prot protein existence level 1. Antitoxin component of a type II toxin-antitoxin (TA) system which inhibits the post-segregational killing (PSK) of plasmid-free cells, also referred to as a plasmid addiction system. Binds to and blocks the activity of CcdB; will also remove bound CcdB protein from the CcdB-GyrA complex by forming a CcdA-CcdB complex, a process termed rejuvenation. Functions as a transcriptional corepressor for the ccdAB operon, repression also requires CcdB (By similarity). From Escherichia coli
   3127..3429    +  CDS            ccdB: CCDB_ECOLI - Also known as G, letB, letD. Experimental evidence at protein level: Swiss-Prot protein existence level 1. Toxic component of a type II toxin-antitoxin (TA) system, functioning in plasmid maintainence. Responsible for the post- segregational killing (PSK) of plasmid-free cells, also referred to as a plasmid addiction system. Half-life of over 2 hours. Cell killing by CcdB is accompanied by filamentation, defects in chromosome and plasmid segregation, defects in cell division, formation of anucleate cells, decreased DNA synthesis and plasmid loss. Interferes with the activity of DN
   3473..3597    -  protein_bind   attR2: mutant version of attR; recombination site for the Gateway® LR reaction LR Clonase™
   3623..4483    +  CDS            sg25: sg25 is a basic (constitutively fluorescent) green fluorescent protein published in 1997, derived from Aequorea victoria.
   5168..5263    +  CDS            aex-5 (fragment): AEX5_CAEEL - Also known as kpc-3 From Caenorhabditis elegans.
   5391..5426    +  CDS            rop (fragment): Rop protein, which maintains plasmids at low copy number; rop
   5528..5627    +  misc_feature   bom (fragment): basis of mobility region from pBR322
   5725..5829    +  promoter       AmpR promoter: bla
   5830..6690    +  CDS            AmpR: β-lactamase; bla; confers resistance to ampicillin, carbenicillin, and related antibiotics
   6861..7449    +  rep_origin     ori: high-copy-number ColE1/pMB1/pBR322/pUC origin of replication
   7632..7724    +  CDS            lacI (fragment): lac repressor; lacI; The lac repressor binds to the lac operator to inhibit transcription in E. coli. This inhibition can be relieved by adding lactose or isopropyl-β-D-thiogalactopyranoside (IPTG).
   7737..7758    +  protein_bind   CAP binding site: CAP binding activates transcription in the presence of cAMP. E. coli catabolite activator protein
   7773..7803    +  promoter       lac promoter: promoter for the E. coli lac operon
   7811..7827    +  protein_bind   lac operator: The lac repressor binds to the lac operator to inhibit transcription in E. coli. This inhibition can be relieved by adding lactose or isopropyl-β-D-thiogalactopyranoside (IPTG). lac repressor encoded by lacI
