>Addgene plasmid #31240 | pDM#834 | addgene full sequence | sequence record 172965 | Addgene NGS Result
TTTTTAAGCTCTGAAAATTTAAATGAGAATAGTTAGTTAGTAAGATCATGTTTAAACTTACAGCTTGGCG
TAATCATGGTCATAGCTGTTTCCTGTGTGAAATTGTTATCCGCTCACAATTCCACACAACATACGAGCCG
GAAGCATAAAGTGTAAAGCCTGGGGTGCCTAATGAGTGAGCTAACTCACATTAATTGCGTTGCGCTCACT
GCCCGCTTTCCAGTCGGGAAACCTGTCGTGCCAGCTGCATTAATGAATCGGCCAACGCGCGGGGAGAGGC
GGTTTGCGTATTGGGCGCTCTTCCGCTTCCTCGCTCACTGACTCGCTGCGCTCGGTCGTTCGGCTGCGGC
GAGCGGTATCAGCTCACTCAAAGGCGGTAATACGGTTATCCACAGAATCAGGGGATAACGCAGGAAAGAA
CATGTGAGCAAAAGGCCAGCAAAAGGCCAGGAACCGTAAAAAGGCCGCGTTGCTGGCGTTTTTCCATAGG
CTCCGCCCCCCTGACGAGCATCACAAAAATCGACGCTCAAGTCAGAGGTGGCGAAACCCGACAGGACTAT
AAAGATACCAGGCGTTTCCCCCTGGAAGCTCCCTCGTGCGCTCTCCTGTTCCGACCCTGCCGCTTACCGG
ATACCTGTCCGCCTTTCTCCCTTCGGGAAGCGTGGCGCTTTCTCATAGCTCACGCTGTAGGTATCTCAGT
TCGGTGTAGGTCGTTCGCTCCAAGCTGGGCTGTGTGCACGAACCCCCCGTTCAGCCCGACCGCTGCGCCT
TATCCGGTAACTATCGTCTTGAGTCCAACCCGGTAAGACACGACTTATCGCCACTGGCAGCAGCCACTGG
TAACAGGATTAGCAGAGCGAGGTATGTAGGCGGTGCTACAGAGTTCTTGAAGTGGTGGCCTAACTACGGC
TACACTAGAAGAACAGTATTTGGTATCTGCGCTCTGCTGAAGCCAGTTACCTTCGGAAAAAGAGTTGGTA
GCTCTTGATCCGGCAAACAAACCACCGCTGGTAGCGGTGGTTTTTTTGTTTGCAAGCAGCAGATTACGCG
CAGAAAAAAAGGATCTCAAGAAGATCCTTTGATCTTTTCTACGGGGTCTGACGCTCAGTGGAACGAAAAC
TCACGTTAAGGGATTTTGGTCATGAGATTATCAAAAAGGATCTTCACCTAGATCCTTTTAAATTAAAAAT
GAAGTTTTAAATCAATCTAAAGTATATATGAGTAAACTTGGTCTGACAGTTACCAATGCTTAATCAGTGA
GGCACCTATCTCAGCGATCTGTCTATTTCGTTCATCCATAGTTGCCTGACTCCCCGTCGTGTAGATAACT
ACGATACGGGAGGGCTTACCATCTGGCCCCAGTGCTGCAATGATACCGCGAGACCCACGCTCACCGGCTC
CAGATTTATCAGCAATAAACCAGCCAGCCGGAAGGGCCGAGCGCAGAAGTGGTCCTGCAACTTTATCCGC
CTCCATCCAGTCTATTAATTGTTGCCGGGAAGCTAGAGTAAGTAGTTCGCCAGTTAATAGTTTGCGCAAC
GTTGTTGCCATTGCTACAGGCATCGTGGTGTCACGCTCGTCGTTTGGTATGGCTTCATTCAGCTCCGGTT
CCCAACGATCAAGGCGAGTTACATGATCCCCCATGTTGTGCAAAAAAGCGGTTAGCTCCTTCGGTCCTCC
GATCGTTGTCAGAAGTAAGTTGGCCGCAGTGTTATCACTCATGGTTATGGCAGCACTGCATAATTCTCTT
ACTGTCATGCCATCCGTAAGATGCTTTTCTGTGACTGGTGAGTACTCAACCAAGTCATTCTGAGAATAGT
GTATGCGGCGACCGAGTTGCTCTTGCCCGGCGTCAATACGGGATAATACCGCGCCACATAGCAGAACTTT
AAAAGTGCTCATCATTGGAAAACGTTCTTCGGGGCGAAAACTCTCAAGGATCTTACCGCTGTTGAGATCC
AGTTCGATGTAACCCACTCGTGCACCCAACTGATCTTCAGCATCTTTTACTTTCACCAGCGTTTCTGGGT
GAGCAAAAACAGGAAGGCAAAATGCCGCAAAAAAGGGAATAAGGGCGACACGGAAATGTTGAATACTCAT
ACTCTTCCTTTTTCAATATTATTGAAGCATTTATCAGGGTTATTGTCTCATGAGCGGATACATATTTGAA
TGTATTTAGAAAAATAAACAAATAGGGGTTCCGCGCACATTTCCCCGAAAAGTGCCACCTGACGTCTAAG
AAACCATTATTATCATGACATTAACCTATAAAAATAGGCGTATCACGAGGCCCTTAAGGCCGCCTGATGC
GGTATTTTCTCCTTACGCATCTGTGCGGTATTTCACACCGCATATGGTGCACTCTCAGTACAATCTGCTC
TGATGCCGCATAGTTAAGCCAGCCCCGACACCCGCCAACACCCGCTGACGCGCCCTGACGGGCTTGTCTG
CTCCCGGCATCCGCTTACAGACAAGCTGTGACCGTCTCCGGGAGCTGCATGTGTCAGAGGTTTTCACCGT
CATCACCGAAACGCGCGAGACGAAAGGGCCCGTACGGCCGACTAGTAGGAAACAGTTATGTTTGGTATAT
TGGGAATGTATTCTGTCATTTAAGGCAAAAACCCCATAGACACTACTCCACTTTCAAATTATCAACTTCT
ACTCACCTTCCACTGAGCCTCAAACCCAAACCTTCTTCCGATCTTTCTTGCATCGTGCTCATCAATACTT
GTGATTTTAGCAAGAAAAACGCCGTCCTCGAAATCTTGACAAACAATAGGGGAAACCCCAAAAAGCAAAA
GCAGGAAAATTAATTTCATAAACTTTCACTTGATTGAAAAATTCCAAAAATACTCCAAAACTTTTTCACG
ATGAGCATGATTTGACGTCATGAGAGGCCCAGACGTGCGAAGAAATAAAAATTGCGGTCATAAACTGAAA
CGTAACATATGATAAGGTATTTTGTGTGCGGTTTTTTCTATGATGTTTCAAAAAAATTTATCAGAAGTAA
AAAACATAAGAAGTGTACACAGAACATTGTGTAGATTTTGGGATAGAATTATTATTAATGGGGGGAGGGA
GCACAATTTTTTTCGACTTTTTATTACGAATTAATTCTATTTTTGAATCTACACAATTTCATTGTTAGAG
GTGACTTAAAAGAAGCTAAAAAACAAAGAAATTAAGAGAAGTTTTTTGATAATAACAAAAATAGGGGGTG
GGAGCACAGGGAGAAAGAGCATGTAGGGATGTTGAAGAGTAATTGGACTTAGAAGTCAGAGGCACGGGCG
CGAGATGCTGAAAATTTAAATATTACTCGTTAGTTAGTAGAACTCAGTTTAAACTTACTCTGATGACAGC
GGCCCCTATTATTTTTGACACCAGACAAGTTGGTAATGGTAGCGACCGGCGCTCAGTTGGAATTCTACGA
ATGCTATTTGTATAGTTCATCCATGCCATGTGTAATCCCAGCAGCTGTTACAAACTCAAGAAGGACCATG
TGGTCTCTCTTTTCGTTGGGATCTTTCGAAAGGGCAGATTGTGTGGACAGGTAATGGTTGTCTGGTAAAA
GGACAGGGCCATCGCCAATTGGAGTATTTTGTTGATAATGGTCTGCTAGTTGAACGCTTCCATCTTCAAT
GTTGTGTCTAATTTTGAAGTTCTGAAAATTTAAATCAGATTAGTTAGTTAGTAAAATCATGTTTAAACTT
ACAACTTTGATTCCATTCTTTTGTTTGTCTGCCATGATGTATACATTGTGTGAGTTATAGTTGTATTCCA
ATTTGTGTCCAAGAATGTTTCCATCTTCTTTAAAATCAATACCTTTTAACTCGATTCTATTAACAAGGGT
ATCACCTTCAAACTTGACTTCAGCACCTGAAAATTTAAATATGTATGGTTAGTTAGTACCGAACTGTTTA
AACTTACGTGTCTTGTAGTTCCCGTCATCTTTGAAAAATATAGTTCTTTCCTGTACATAACCTTCGGGCA
TGGCACTCTTGAAAAAGTCATGCCGTTTCATATGATCTGGGTATCTCGAGAAGCATTGAACACCATAACA
GAAAGTAGTGACAAGTGTTGGCTGAAAATTTAAATAATCAGGGTTAGTTAGTATATATATGTTTAAACTT
ACCCATGGAACAGGTAGTTTTCCAGTAGTGCAAATAAATTTAAGGGTAAGTTTTCCGTATGTTGCATCAC
CTTCACCCTCTCCACTGACAGAAAATTTGTGCCCATTAACATCACCATCTAATTCAACAAGAATTGGGAC
AACTCCAGTGAAAAGTTCTTCTCCTTTACTCATTTTTTCTACCGGTACCCCCCTCACCACTTTGTACAAG
AAAGCTGGGTAGATAATCACGTATTTCGGCAAGTTTGGATTTATCTTGCTCTTCGCATCCAAATATTTTT
TGAACTTCGCCAAGAATAGTGGCAAATCAAATGAGAAGTCAGTGTTGAGGAGTACAGCATGATCAACGAA
GTCCAATTCGGTATGCTCTAGTTCGACTCCGCAGAATATTGGCAGTTTGACTCCACGACGGTTCATCGCA
AAGCGCAGACGCTTTTTGACTTGAGGCCAGAGTACACGTGGGACCACAAATGAGAAGAGCTTTTCGATTG
GAGCAGCGAGTGGTCCGCCAAGTCCAAGATCAAAAACGTTGACATCCACATTAGTCAGAGAAACATCTCC
AAAAATACGCGAATGCCGGACAGTTGGCTTCAGCGTGACGTGCAACTTTGTGTTAGCATGAAGAACATCA
TGGAGTTGTTCTCGTCCATGGAACATGATTGAGACATTTCCAGACAATTGAACTCGTGCTCCAAGATGAG
CATCGATTTGGAGAATCGGTTGTTCAGTAAGATTAGCGGAAACTTCCACGTAGCATTTTGAGCACACCGC
CTTTGAAAGTTTTTGCAGTATTTTTGGAAGTGAACTTGGGGTGTATCTATGTTTGAAATTTCCCAAGTCA
TACATGTAAATATGATGAAACAGTGTATTGGGGATGTACTCGGAGAGAAGAATTCCAACCATTTTCTTAT
CAAGCCGGGTCTTGTTCAAAATTTGAAGCTGCTGAGCTGAGTCGGCCTTCCAGCCGTTGAAGAGAATTCC
TCCATCAAGGCCAATAATCATATCCTCATCTGTAAATGTTGGTGGATGATTAACGCTCAAATCAACTCCC
CAATAAGATTTTTGAGTTTCCTCGGTTGTCAACGTTGAGTTATCATCATCCGGTGTTGGAGCAACCGTTG
TCTCCACATTTCCCTCTTCTTGCTCCGAATCTTCAAATCCATTAACTGTGTCAACTTGGCACAATGATGC
TCCTAACTCGGCGACACTGAAACCATTTGGATCTCCTGCTTCTGGCTTCTGATAGTTTGGGCTCTCAGGT
GGAATTGGTTTCTGTGCCATCACGAATGTGAGAGCTTCAACAGCGGTTGTGCAGACAGCATCACGGAGAG
CAGAGACAATCTGTCCTTTAATTTCCGATTGAAGTGCTGACAAACTTGATCCAGGTGGAAACACCAGTGA
AAGTTCGGAATGAGTTACGTTGCAAACGGAAGCATTAACAGTAGTAGTTCCATTATAATCAAAATGAAGT
TCCGATTCGATAGACAGTTCGCGGAGCTCTGCAGTGAAATCTCCTTCATATGACCACACAAATACACTGA
TCTCAGCATAAGCACTTGCACGGAAGGAAGCCAATGATATATTGTAGGCAACACCTTTTCCATCAATGAA
TTTTGCGCTGAGGTTCGGCTTTGCAACGTTTGATATATGAAGCTTTGTGATTTTAGCCATATCAGTCACA
ATATCGGGAGGGCTCAAGTTATTGAGAATTGCTGGGAGAGCATCGGATGCCAAATCTGCGACATAATCCA
CTGCTTTTTGATTTAATCGAACGTAGATTCCTGCTGGTTTATGTGTAATTTCCGAACTGTCAGAAGAATT
TCCTACTTGAATTATTGAAACAAGCAGGAAAAATATGTGAAAATTCCGCGACAAGCCTGCTTTTTTGTAC
AAACTTGTGGCCCAATCCCGGGGCATTTTCTGAATTAATATTGAATCGTTTATTATATTTTTATCACATT
TTAAGGCATAGAAGTGTTTTGGAAACAAGGAAATCAACTTTTTTAAATTTAAAACTTATATTGAAGTGCA
AACCATTGGGGTACGGAAAATACAGAGAAGAAGATGAATTGTCAAATATCATAGCAATACTTTTTTATTT
AAAAAAATTGAAATTGGTTCCATCTATATCCAAAAATTGCAAGTTCTCAACAATTTTGGAAGTCAACCAA
ATAATTAAAGATTTTTTTAAATTGTTTTTGTTTCTAATTATGTTTAAAGCATTTGTACTCATACAAACAT
AGGTCTAACACTTTTTCAAAAAAAAAAANCCAACAATTCCCCAACAAAAAATTAAAGTCTAACAATTTTG
GACATTCCTGCAGGTTCGAAGTTCTATGATTCTTGAATTTAAATACAAAATTCGTAGGACTTTTTTGGTC
AAAATTACAAATTCCAAATTATGATAGGTGAAAACTATTCCAATTTTTTGACATGAAATTCTAAAAAATT
CTAATAAACTACCATGGCTTTTGTAAATTTCGGCATCATTGAAAGAATATGAAGTTTTATTTTTTAGATT
ATTTGAAATAAGAAAAAATTATTTTTTCAAAATTACTGTATCATTCGAGAAATTGAAACTCACCAAAAAG
GTGAAAATTTAACTTGAATATTGATTTTTGATTAAATTCAGTTTAAAGAATTTTTTTAAAAAATAGGAAT
TCGAAATTTACGGTACTATTACGGTACTTGGTCTCGAAGCGAAACGAATAATTTGAAGTGGAAAAAAAAT
TCAAGGAAACTTTCAAAAAAAACTACTGTACTTCTTAAAGGCGCACACTCGTTTTCATTTCAATTTATTT
ATATTTTCTTCGGTCGTCGCGAGACCGGAGACCCTAATTTTGCAATGAAAATCGTGCAACTTCGCACATA
GGATACAAGTACTATTTCGTATTTTTGATTTTTCAGGTACTCTAACTAATTCTAGATGCTGTTTATAAAA
GTATATCCAAAAAAAAGTTCATAGCAAAAATGTTTTTTTTTTCAGGATTTCTAGCTACAAAACCAAATTT
TTAAAAGTAGTAGAACAAATCTTAAGAAGTTATCAAGTAGTACAAACTAATTAGAAAAACATTGCTCTTG
GAGCAAGAAGGCACTAGTGATGAATCAGTTGCGACATGTTGTGAATCTTCGACTTCTTCCTGTGTCCCGC
CACTAAAACACGCAAAATGAGCCATCGACGGGACCCTGCATCTCCGTGATTCATTGAATCTTTCATCATT
TGGAACTCAAAATGACGACGGGACGACAAGTGGCTCCTGGACGGGAAGAAACGAAAAGAAATAAGAAGAT
GAGACGTATGTGTGTGTGTGTCCACTACTCTTTTTTTCTCGGCATCCCCTCGTTTTATACCCAGGTTTTC
GTAATACTCAACTCGGAATTTGAAACTGAGACGTTGGCACGGCTCACCTACAACCTTTGTTGAGCTCATA
AAACCTGCTACGAACAGGTGTCGACCTAGAGCTACTAGATGACCCGTGTAGAGGGATGGCTCTTATTTAT
ATGAAACAAGAACTTTCTGAATTCAAAAATTATTTTAATCTTTTTTCGAGGCTGTACTGTCAATGGTTTT
TTTATAAAAACTATTTAGCGGACCCAAAATTGGTCTGCTAACCAGTTTGAGAATTTTAAAGTAAAAACGC
TATTAACAGTACTCCATCATAAAAACTTATTGGAATCGTAAAATGAACAGTTATACAACATGCTGGTTGA
TGCAACAAATGGAACAAATACTCATCAAATTCTCAGGCTTTGTTTGCGAATGTGAAGGCAAGCCGGAGAT
AGGAAAAGCTTATTTCATTTCCAAGTTGTTAGCGTATCCATCGTTGTGAGTGATTTCAGCCA
Features (pLannotate 1.2.2; 14 found; start..end, strand, type, name):
    103..119     -  protein_bind   lac operator: The lac repressor binds to the lac operator to inhibit transcription in E. coli. This inhibition can be relieved by adding lactose or isopropyl-β-D-thiogalactopyranoside (IPTG). lac repressor encoded by lacI
    127..157     -  promoter       lac promoter: promoter for the E. coli lac operon
    172..193     -  protein_bind   CAP binding site: CAP binding activates transcription in the presence of cAMP. E. coli catabolite activator protein
    206..298     -  CDS            lacI (fragment): lac repressor; lacI; The lac repressor binds to the lac operator to inhibit transcription in E. coli. This inhibition can be relieved by adding lactose or isopropyl-β-D-thiogalactopyranoside (IPTG).
    481..1069    -  rep_origin     ori: high-copy-number ColE1/pMB1/pBR322/pUC origin of replication
   1240..2100    -  CDS            AmpR: β-lactamase; bla; confers resistance to ampicillin, carbenicillin, and related antibiotics
   2101..2205    -  promoter       AmpR promoter: bla
   2303..2402    -  misc_feature   bom (fragment): basis of mobility region from pBR322
   2504..2539    -  CDS            rop (fragment): Rop protein, which maintains plasmids at low copy number; rop
   2667..2819    -  CDS            aex-5 (fragment): AEX5_CAEEL - Also known as kpc-3 From Caenorhabditis elegans.
   3440..4300    -  CDS            sg25: sg25 is a basic (constitutively fluorescent) green fluorescent protein published in 1997, derived from Aequorea victoria.
   4326..4350    +  protein_bind   attB2: mutant version of attB; recombination site for the Gateway® BP reaction BP Clonase™
   4352..6004    -  CDS            nrf-5: NRF5_CAEEL - Experimental evidence at protein level: Swiss-Prot protein existence level 1. Plays a role in the uptake of a range of molecules including phosphatidylserine, lipids and xenobiotic compounds from the intestine to surrounding tissues. Possesses lipid transfer activity. Mediates transport of lipids from intestine to reproductive tract. Binds phosphatidylserine. Plays a role in efficient clearance of cell corpses by mediating phosphatidylserine appearance on phagocytic cells, thus promoting phagocytic engulfment of apoptotic cells. Vital for embryonic development. From Caenorhabditis
   6004..6028    -  protein_bind   attB1: mutant version of attB; recombination site for the Gateway® BP reaction BP Clonase™
