[The description below was written by a language model from this plasmid's Addgene catalogue record, the feature table of its GenBank file and pLannotate feature annotations shown in this document.]
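Description:
pDM#834 is a Gateway destination vector for expressing C-terminal GFP fusion proteins in Caenorhabditis elegans body wall muscle, built on the Fire-lab worm expression backbone pPD95.75 (about 8 kb). It is catalogued as an empty backbone. According to the depositor, a C. elegans muscle-specific promoter and the pDEST recombination cassette were cloned upstream of the GFP coding sequence, so that an open reading frame transferred from a donor/entry clone by clonase recombination lands between the promoter and GFP. The promoter is not named in the record and is not annotated in either feature table. In bacteria the plasmid replicates from a high-copy ColE1/pUC-type origin and is selected with ampicillin through the bla gene. Remnants of lac regulatory elements, rop and bom are also present.

The depositor's sequence matches this description. It shows attR1 and attR2 flanking a chloramphenicol acetyltransferase gene and the ccdB toxin gene, followed by a GFP variant (annotated as sg25). The ccdB gene provides counter-selection against unrecombined vector and explains propagation in the ccdB-tolerant DB3.1 strain. The depositor warns that the chloramphenicol marker is a non-functional cloning remnant and does not confer resistance.

The records disagree on several points. The repository's sequencing result instead shows attB1 and attB2 flanking the C. elegans nrf-5 coding sequence upstream of GFP, which resembles an already recombined expression clone rather than the empty destination vector. The record notes discrepancies between the two sequences without detailing them. The catalogue lists a GST tag, but the comments and both annotations indicate GFP. The partial GenBank record carries no annotated features. The associated work used such vectors to determine subcellular localization of proteins in body wall muscle.
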