Addgene plasmid #31240: pDM#834
Purpose: (Empty Backbone)
Depositing lab: Don Moerman. Depositing organization: University of British Columbia. Publication: Determining the Sub-Cellular Localization of Proteins within Caenorhabditis elegans Body Wall Muscle. Meissner B, Rogalski T, Viveiros R, Warner A, Plastino L, Lorch A, Granger L, Segalat L, Moerman DG. PLoS One. 2011 . 6(5):e19937. 10.1371/journal.pone.0019937 PubMed 21611156.
Backbone
  Vector backbone: pPD95.75
  Backbone manufacturer: Andrew Fire (Addgene plasmid# 1494)
  Backbone size (bp): 7980
  Vector type: Worm Expression
Growth in bacteria
  Bacterial resistance: Ampicillin, 100 μg/mL
  Growth temperature: 37°C
  Growth strain: DB3.1
  Copy number: High Copy
Gene/Insert
  Gene/Insert name: None
  Species: C. elegans (nematode)
  Tag / fusion protein: GST (C terminal on backbone)
  Cloning method: Restriction Enzyme
  Sequencing primers: 5′ n/a
Terms and licenses: Academic/Nonprofit Terms; Industry Terms: Not Available to Industry
Depositor comments: IMPORTANT: Though the map depicts suggests that the CAT/CamR gene is present, this plasmid does NOT confer Chloramphenicol resistance. That gene is a remnant of the cloning and is not functional. From the depositor: "The clone is a GFP fusion vector that carries a C. elegans muscle specific promoter in front of the GFP sequence as a pDEST destination vector. Protein coding sequences are introduced into this vector between the promoter and GFP sequences by recombination from a pDonor clone using the Invitrogen clonase kit. The backbone vector was pPD95_75 and the promoter and pDEST recombination sequences were cloned into this vector." Please note that there are discrepancies between the author's sequence and Addgene's quality control sequence, but the depositing lab does not believe these differences should affect function.
How to cite: pDM#834 was a gift from Don Moerman (Addgene plasmid # 31240)
