LOCUS       Exported 879 bp ds-DNA linear SYN 31-AUG-2021
DEFINITION  synthetic linear DNA
ACCESSION   .
VERSION     .
KEYWORDS    pDM#834
SOURCE      synthetic DNA construct
  ORGANISM  synthetic DNA construct
REFERENCE   1 (bases 1 to 879)
  AUTHORS   Meissner B, Rogalski T, Viveiros R, Warner A, Plastino L, Lorch A,
            Granger L, Segalat L, Moerman DG
  TITLE     Determining the Sub-Cellular Localization of Proteins within
            Caenorhabditis elegans Body Wall Muscle.
  JOURNAL   PLoS One. 2011 . 6(5):e19937.
  PUBMED    21611156
REFERENCE   2 (bases 1 to 879)
  AUTHORS   .
  TITLE     Direct Submission
  JOURNAL   Exported Aug 31, 2021 from SnapGene Server 1.1.58
            http://www.snapgene.com
FEATURES             Location/Qualifiers
     source          1..879
                     /organism="synthetic DNA construct"
                     /mol_type="other DNA"
ORIGIN
        1 gactatacaa tagcattcgt agaattccaa ctgagcgccg gtcgctacca ttaccaactt
       61 gtctggtgtc aaaaataata ggggccgctg tcatcagagt aagtttaaac tgagttctac
      121 taactaacga gtaatattta aattttcagc atctcgcgcc cgtgcctctg acttctaagt
      181 ccaattactc ttcaacatcc ctacatgctc tttctccctg tgctcccacc ccctattttt
      241 gttattatca aaaaacttct cttaatttct ttgtttttta gcttctttta agtcacctct
      301 aacaatgaaa ttgtgtagat tcaaaaatag aattaattcg taataaaaag tcgaaaaaaa
      361 ttgtgctccc tccccccatt aataataatt ctatcccaaa atctacacaa tgttctgtgt
      421 acacttctta tgttttttac ttctgataaa tttttttgaa acatcataga aaaaaccgca
      481 cacaaaatac cttatcatat gttacgtttc agtttatgac cgcaattttt atttcttcgc
      541 acgtctgggc ctctcatgac gtcaaatcat gctcatcgtg aaaaagtttt ggagtatttt
      601 tggaattttt caatcaagtg aaagtttatg aaattaattt tcctgctttt gctttttggg
      661 gtttccccta ttgtttgtca agatttcgag gacggcgttt ttcttgctaa aatcacaagt
      721 attgatgagc acgatgcaag aaagatcgga agaaggtttg ggtttgaggc tcagtggaag
      781 gtgagtagaa gttgataatt tgaaagtgga gtagtgtcta tgggggtttt gccttaaatg
      841 acagaataca ttcccaatat accaaacata actggtttc
//
